>Addgene plasmid #83895 | pAAV-hDlx-Flex-GFP-Fishell_6 | depositor full sequence | sequence record 160320 | pAAV-hDlx-Flex-GFP-Fishell_6 sequence 5760 bps
CCTGCAGGCAGCTGCGCGCTCGCTCGCTCACTGAGGCCGCCCGGGCAAAGCCCGGGCGTCGGGCGACCTT
TGGTCGCCCGGCCTCAGTGAGCGAGCGAGCGCGCAGAGAGGGAGTGGCCAACTCCATCACTAGGGGTTCC
TGCGGCCGCACGCGTTTATTCAGAATGTTATGCACTCACAGTGGTTTGGCATGCATCTGGTGAATTTTTT
TTAACGAAAAATTAGTGTTGGTTTCGATGTATGGTAGCATTCTCCCTAACGTAATTTGAATAATTCAGCA
AAGCCCCACTACCAGCTGTACTTCTGCAGCCTCTTCCATTCTTTTCAGCATTATAATTTTGGTTAATTTT
CAATTTTAGGTCCTACGTCTCTGCAATTTGTGTATGAATAACAGAATAATTTCCCTCTTTTGTTTCGCCT
TTCCTGTTCCTGAATCTAAATAAAGATGGCTTTTTAGTATTAAAAGTGGAAGAAAATTACAGGTAATTAT
CTTTGACGGTAAAAACGCTGTAATCAGCGGGCTACATGAAAAATTACTCTAATTATGGCTGCATTTAAGA
GAATGGAAAAAAACCTTCTTGTGGATAAAAACCTTAAATTGTCCCCAATGTCTGCTTCAAATTGGATGGC
ACTGCAGCTGGAGGCTTTGTTCAGAATTGATCCTGGGGAGCTACGAACCCAAAGTTTCACAGTAGGAAGC
TTGATATCGAATTCCTGCAGCCCGGGCTGGGCATAAAAGTCAGGGCAGAGCCATCTATTGCTTACATTTG
CTTCTAGCCTGCAGGTCGAGGAGCGCAGCCTTCCAGAAGCAGAGCGCGGCGCCTTAAGCTGCAGAAGTTG
GTCGTGAGGCACTGGGCAGGTAAGTATCAAGGTTACAAGACAGGTTTAAGGAGACCAATAGAAACTGGGC
TTGTCGAGACAGAGAAGACTCTTGCGTTTCTGATAGGCACCTATTGGTCTTACTGACATCCACTTTGCCT
TTCTCTCCACAGGTGTCCACTCCCAGTTCAATTACAGCTCTTAAGAAAGGTCGACTCCGGAATAACTTCG
TATAGGATACTTTATACGAAGTTATGCAGAATGGTAGCTGGATTGTAGCTGCTATTAGCAATATGAAACC
TCTTAATAACTTCGTATAGCATACATTATACGAAGTTATGGCGCGCCACTAGTTTACTTGTACAGCTCGT
CCATGCCGAGAGTGATCCCGGCGGCGGTCACGAACTCCAGCAGGACCATGTGATCGCGCTTCTCGTTGGG
GTCTTTGCTCAGGGCGGACTGGGTGCTCAGGTAGTGGTTGTCGGGCAGCAGCACGGGGCCGTCGCCGATG
GGGGTGTTCTGCTGGTAGTGGTCGGCGAGCTGCACGCTGCCGTCCTCGATGTTGTGGCGGATCTTGAAGT
TCACCTTGATGCCGTTCTTCTGCTTGTCGGCCATGATATAGACGTTGTGGCTGTTGTAGTTGTACTCCAG
CTTGTGCCCCAGGATGTTGCCGTCCTCCTTGAAGTCGATGCCCTTCAGCTCGATGCGGTTCACCAGGGTG
TCGCCCTCGAACTTCACCTCGGCGCGGGTCTTGTAGTTGCCGTCGTCCTTGAAGAAGATGGTGCGCTCCT
GGACGTAGCCTTCGGGCATGGCGGACTTGAAGAAGTCGTGCTGCTTCATGTGGTCGGGGTAGCGGCTGAA
GCACTGCACGCCGTAGGTCAGGGTGGTCACGAGGGTGGGCCAGGGCACGGGCAGCTTGCCGGTGGTGCAG
ATGAACTTCAGGGTCAGCTTGCCGTAGGTGGCATCGCCCTCGCCCTCGCCGGACACGCTGAACTTGTGGC
CGTTTACGTCGCCGTCCAGCTCGACCAGGATGGGCACCACCCCGGTGAACAGCTCCTCGCCCTTGCTCAC
CATGGTGGCTACTAGTGGTGGCGCTAGCATAACTTCGTATAAAGTATCCTATACGAAGTTATTTGCCTTA
ACCCAGAAATTATCACTGTTATTCTTTAGAATGGTGCAAAGAATAACTTCGTATAATGTATGCTATACGA
AGTTATGAATTCGATATCAAGCTTATCGATGGCGCGCCCCACCCCTGCAGGGAATTCGATATCAAGCTTA
TCGATAATCAACCTCTGGATTACAAAATTTGTGAAAGATTGACTGGTATTCTTAACTATGTTGCTCCTTT
TACGCTATGTGGATACGCTGCTTTAATGCCTTTGTATCATGCTATTGCTTCCCGTATGGCTTTCATTTTC
TCCTCCTTGTATAAATCCTGGTTGCTGTCTCTTTATGAGGAGTTGTGGCCCGTTGTCAGGCAACGTGGCG
TGGTGTGCACTGTGTTTGCTGACGCAACCCCCACTGGTTGGGGCATTGCCACCACCTGTCAGCTCCTTTC
CGGGACTTTCGCTTTCCCCCTCCCTATTGCCACGGCGGAACTCATCGCCGCCTGCCTTGCCCGCTGCTGG
ACAGGGGCTCGGCTGTTGGGCACTGACAATTCCGTGGTGTTGTCGGGGAAATCATCGTCCTTTCCTTGGC
TGCTCGCCTATGTTGCCACCTGGATTCTGCGCGGGACGTCCTTCTGCTACGTCCCTTCGGCCCTCAATCC
AGCGGACCTTCCTTCCCGCGGCCTGCTGCCGGCTCTGCGGCCTCTTCCGCGTCTTCGCCTTCGCCCTCAG
ACGAGTCGGATCTCCCTTTGGGCCGCCTCCCCGCATCGATACCGAGCGCTGCTCGAGAGATCTGTGATAG
CGGCCATCAAGCTGGCCGCGACTCTAGATCATAATCAGCCATACCACATTTGTAGAGGTTTTACTTGCTT
TAAAAAACCTCCCACACCTCCCCCTGAACCTGAAACATAAAATGAATGCAATTGTTGTTGTTAACTTGTT
TATTGCAGCTTATAATGGTTACAAATAAAGCAATAGCATCACAAATTTCACAAATAAAGCATTTTTTTCA
CTGCATTCTAGTTGTGGTTTGTCCAAACTCATCAATGTATCAGCTTATCGATACCGCATGCACGTGCGGA
CCGAGCGGCCGCAGGAACCCCTAGTGATGGAGTTGGCCACTCCCTCTCTGCGCGCTCGCTCGCTCACTGA
GGCCGGGCGACCAAAGGTCGCCCGACGCCCGGGCTTTGCCCGGGCGGCCTCAGTGAGCGAGCGAGCGCGC
AGCTGCCTGCAGGGGCGCCTGATGCGGTATTTTCTCCTTACGCATCTGTGCGGTATTTCACACCGCATA
[142 nt withheld, positions 3220-3361]
C
[141 nt withheld, positions 3363-3503]
CCTTTGACGTTGGAGTCCACGTTCTTT
[37 nt withheld, positions 3531-3567]
ACCCTATCTCGGGCTATTCTTTTGATTTATAAGGGATTTTGCCGATTTCGGCCTATTGGTTAAAAAATGA
GCTGATTTAACAAAAATTTAACGCGAATTTTAACAAAATATTAACGTTTACAATTTTATGGTGCACTCTC
AGTACAATCTGCTCTGATGCCGCATAGTTAAGCCAGCCCCGACACCCGCCAACACCCGCTGACGCGCCCT
GACGGGCTTGTCTGCTCCCGGCATCCGCTTACAGACAAGCTGTGACCGTCTCCGGGAGCTGCATGTGTCA
GAGGTTTTCACCGTCATCACCGAAACGCGCGAGACGAAAGGGCCTCGTGATACGCCTATTTTTATAGGTT
AATGTCATGATAATAATGGTTTCTTAGACGTCAGGTGGCACTTTTCGGGGAAATGTGCGCGGAACCCCTA
TTTGTTTATTTTTCTAAATACATTCAAATATGTATCCGCTCATGAGACAATAACCCTGATAAATGCTTCA
ATAATATTGAAAAAGGAAGAGTATGAGTATTCAACATTTCCGTGTCGCCCTTATTCCCTTTTTTGCGGCA
TTTTGCCTTCCTGTTTTTGCTCACCCAGAAACGCTGGTGAAAGTAAAAGATGCTGAAGATCAGTTGGGTG
CACGAGTGGGTTACATCGAACTGGATCTCAACAGCGGTAAGATCCTTGAGAGTTTTCGCCCCGAAGAACG
TTTTCCAATGATGAGCACTTTTAAAGTTCTGCTATGTGGCGCGGTATTATCCCGTATTGACGCCGGGCAA
GAGCAACTCGGTCGCCGCATACACTATTCTCAGAATGACTTGGTTGAGTACTCACCAGTCACAGAAAAGC
ATCTTACGGATGGCATGACAGTAAGAGAATTATGCAGTGCTGCCATAACCATGAGTGATAACACTGCGGC
CAACTTACTTCTGACAACGATCGGAGGACCGAAGGAGCTAACCGCTTTTTTGCACAACATGGGGGATCAT
GTAACTCGCCTTGATCGTTGGGAACCGGAGCTGAATGAAGCCATACCAAACGACGAGCGTGACACCACGA
TGCCTGTAGCAATGGCAACAACGTTGCGCAAACTATTAACTGGCGAACTACTTACTCTAGCTTCCCGGCA
ACAATTAATAGACTGGATGGAGGCGGATAAAGTTGCAGGACCACTTCTGCGCTCGGCCCTTCCGGCTGGC
TGGTTTATTGCTGATAAATCTGGAGCCGGTGAGCGTGGGTCTCGCGGTATCATTGCAGCACTGGGGCCAG
ATGGTAAGCCCTCCCGTATCGTAGTTATCTACACGACGGGGAGTCAGGCAACTATGGATGAACGAAATAG
ACAGATCGCTGAGATAGGTGCCTCACTGATTAAGCATTGGTAACTGTCAGACCAAGTTTACTCATATATA
CTTTAGATTGATTTAAAACTTCATTTTTAATTTAAAAGGATCTAGGTGAAGATCCTTTTTGATAATCTCA
TGACCAAAATCCCTTAACGTGAGTTTTCGTTCCACTGAGCGTCAGACCCCGTAGAAAAGATCAAAGGATC
TTCTTGAGATCCTTTTTTTCTGCGCGTAATCTGCTGCTTGCAAACAAAAAAACCACCGCTACCAGCGGTG
GTTTGTTTGCCGGATCAAGAGCTACCAACTCTTTTTCCGAAGGTAACTGGCTTCAGCAGAGCGCAGATAC
CAAATACTGTCCTTCTAGTGTAGCCGTAGTTAGGCCACCACTTCAAGAACTCTGTAGCACCGCCTACATA
CCTCGCTCTGCTAATCCTGTTACCAGTGGCTGCTGCCAGTGGCGATAAGTCGTGTCTTACCGGGTTGGAC
TCAAGACGATAGTTACCGGATAAGGCGCAGCGGTCGGGCTGAACGGGGGGTTCGTGCACACAGCCCAGCT
TGGAGCGAACGACCTACACCGAACTGAGATACCTACAGCGTGAGCTATGAGAAAGCGCCACGCTTCCCGA
AGGGAGAAAGGCGGACAGGTATCCGGTAAGCGGCAGGGTCGGAACAGGAGAGCGCACGAGGGAGCTTCCA
GGGGGAAACGCCTGGTATCTTTATAGTCCTGTCGGGTTTCGCCACCTCTGACTTGAGCGTCGATTTTTGT
GATGCTCGTCAGGGGGGCGGAGCCTATGGAAAAACGCCAGCAACGCGGCCTTTTTACGGTTCCTGGCCTT
TTGCTGGCCTTTTGCTCACATGT
Features (pLannotate 1.2.2; 23 found; start..end, strand, type, name):
      1..141     -  repeat_region  AAV2 ITR: inverted terminal repeat of adeno-associated virus serotype 2 inverted
    697..726     -  misc_feature   MCS (fragment): pBluescript multiple cloning site
    860..992     +  intron         chimeric intron: chimera between introns from human β-globin and immunoglobulin heavy chain genes
   1042..1075    +  protein_bind   lox2272: Cre-mediated recombination occurs in the 8-bp core sequence (GGATACTT). lox2272 sites are compatible with each other, but incompatible with loxP or loxN sites (Lee and Saito, 1988). Cre recombinase
   1076..1125    -  intron         β-globin intron (fragment): internally truncated intron from human β-globin
   1126..1159    +  protein_bind   loxP: Cre-mediated recombination occurs in the 8-bp core sequence (GCATACAT). Cre recombinase
   1174..1893    -  CDS            EGFP: the original enhanced GFP (Yang et al., 1996) mammalian codon-optimized
   1919..1952    -  protein_bind   lox2272: Cre-mediated recombination occurs in the 8-bp core sequence (GGATACTT). lox2272 sites are compatible with each other, but incompatible with loxP or loxN sites (Lee and Saito, 1988). Cre recombinase
   1953..2002    -  intron         β-globin intron (fragment): internally truncated intron from human β-globin
   2003..2036    -  protein_bind   loxP: Cre-mediated recombination occurs in the 8-bp core sequence (GCATACAT). Cre recombinase
   2037..2060    +  misc_feature   MCS (fragment): pBluescript multiple cloning site
   2081..2106    +  misc_feature   MCS (fragment): pBluescript multiple cloning site
   2106..2694    +  misc_feature   WPRE: woodchuck hepatitis virus posttranscriptional regulatory element
   2757..2840    +  CDS            large T antigen (fragment): large T antigen from SV40 (simian virus 40)
   2863..2944    +  polyA_signal   SV40 poly(A) signal: SV40 polyadenylation signal
   3023..3163    +  repeat_region  AAV2 ITR: inverted terminal repeat of adeno-associated virus serotype 2 inverted
   3168..3219    -  misc_feature   bom (fragment): basis of mobility region from pBR322
   3238..3618    +  rep_origin     M13 ori (sequence partly withheld): M13 bacteriophage origin of replication; arrow indicates direction of (+) strand synthesis
   3694..3743    -  misc_feature   bom (fragment): basis of mobility region from pBR322
   3845..3880    -  CDS            rop (fragment): Rop protein, which maintains plasmids at low copy number; rop
   3975..4079    +  promoter       AmpR promoter: bla
   4080..4940    +  CDS            AmpR: β-lactamase; bla; confers resistance to ampicillin, carbenicillin, and related antibiotics
   5111..5699    +  rep_origin     ori: high-copy-number ColE1/pMB1/pBR322/pUC origin of replication
