[The description below was written by a language model from this plasmid's Addgene catalogue record and pLannotate feature annotations shown in this document.]
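Description:
pAAV-hDlx-Flex-GFP-Fishell_6 is a 5,760 bp adeno-associated virus transfer plasmid built on a pAAV backbone for Cre-dependent reporter expression in mammalian neurons. It is maintained in E. coli as a high-copy plasmid through a ColE1/pUC-type origin and selected with ampicillin via the bla gene. An M13 phage origin and small remnants of pBR322 bom and rop sequences also lie in the backbone. Two AAV2 inverted terminal repeats bracket the expression cassette and define the segment that is replicated and packaged into AAV particles when helper functions are supplied.

According to the record, expression is driven by the hDlx enhancer element. The automated annotation does not label it, but an unannotated stretch lies between the left ITR and the chimeric β-globin/immunoglobulin intron, which is where a promoter would be expected. Downstream of the intron sits a FLEX (double-floxed inverted) switch. The EGFP coding sequence is placed in antisense orientation and is flanked on each side by a lox2272 and a loxP site, with the two pairs in opposing orientation. Because lox2272 and loxP are mutually incompatible, Cre first inverts the cassette through one pair. It then excises between the other pair, which locks EGFP in the sense orientation so that it can be transcribed. A WPRE follows to enhance transcript stability and expression, and an SV40 polyadenylation signal terminates the message.

The stated purpose is Cre recombinase-dependent GFP labelling of forebrain GABAergic interneurons. This gives intersectional restriction, combining the interneuron specificity of the hDlx enhancer with a chosen Cre driver. The record indicates that the construct is also distributed as packaged virus in several serotypes, including a retrograde capsid.
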