Addgene plasmid #83895: pAAV-hDlx-Flex-GFP-Fishell_6
Purpose: Cre recombinase-dependent GFP expression in forebrain GABA-ergic interneurons under the control of the hDlx enhancer element
Depositing lab: Gordon Fishell. Depositing organization: NYU Grossman School of Medicine. Publication: A viral strategy for targeting and manipulating interneurons across vertebrate species. Dimidschstein J, Chen Q, Tremblay R, Rogers SL, Saldi GA, Guo L, Xu Q, Liu R, Lu C, Chu J, Avery MC, Rashid MS, Baek M, Jacob AL, Smith GB, Wilson DE, Kosche G, Kruglikov I, Rusielewicz T, Kotak VC, Mowery TM, Anderson SA, Callaway EM, Dasen JS, Fitzpatrick D, Fossati V, Long MA, Noggle S, Reynolds JH, Sanes DH, Rudy B, Feng G, Fishell G. Nat Neurosci. 2016 Oct 31. doi: 10.1038/nn.4430. PubMed 27798629.
Backbone
  Vector backbone: pAAV
  Vector type: Mammalian Expression, AAV, Cre/Lox
Growth in bacteria
  Bacterial resistance: Ampicillin, 100 μg/mL
  Growth temperature: 37°C
  Growth strain: DH5alpha
  Copy number: High Copy
Gene/Insert
  Gene/Insert name: eGFP
  Species: Synthetic
  Promoter: hDlx
  Cloning method: Gibson Cloning
  Sequencing primers: 5′ chim-int-F (5'-TCTTACTGACATCCACTTTGCC-3'); 3′ WPRE-R
Terms and licenses: Academic/Nonprofit Terms; Industry Terms: Not Available to Industry
How to cite: pAAV-hDlx-Flex-GFP-Fishell_6 was a gift from Gordon Fishell (Addgene plasmid # 83895 ; http://n2t.net/addgene:83895 ; RRID:Addgene_83895) For viral preps, please replace (Addgene plasmid # 83895) in the above sentence with: (Addgene viral prep # 83895-AAV1), (Addgene viral prep # 83895-AAV2), (Addgene viral prep # 83895-AAV8), (Addgene viral prep # 83895-AAV9), or (Addgene viral prep # 83895-AAVrg)
