>Addgene plasmid #83895 | pAAV-hDlx-Flex-GFP-Fishell_6 | addgene partial sequence | sequence record 163069 | mCherry-F2 5'-tggcatggacgagctgtac-3'
GGCGCGCCATAACTTCGTATAATGTATGCTATACGAAGTTATTAAGAGGTTTCATATTGCTAATAGCAGC
TACAATCCAGCTACCATTCTGCATAACTTCGTATAAAGTATCCTATACGAAGTTATTCCGGAGTCGACCT
TTCTTAAGAGCTGTAATTGAACTGGGAGTGGACACCTGTGGAGAGAAAGGCAAAGTGGATGTCAGTAAGA
CCAATAGGTGCCTATCAGAAACGCAAGAGTCTTCTCTGTCTCGACAAGCCCAGTTTCTATTGGTCTCCTT
AAACCTGTCTTGTAACCTTGATACTTACCTGCCCAGTGCCTCACGACCAACTTCTGCAGCTTAAGGCGCC
GCGCTCTGCTTCTGGAAGGCTGCGCTCCTCGACCTGCAGGCTAGAAGCAAATGTAAGCAATAGATGGCTC
TGCCCTGACTTTTATGCCCAGCCCGGGCTGCAGGAATTCGATATCAAGCTTCCTACTGTGAAACTTTGGG
TTCGTAGCTCCCCAGGATCAATTCTGAACAAAGCCTCCAGCTGCAGTGCCATCCAATTTGAAGCAGACAT
TGGGGACAATTTAAGGTTTTTATCCACAAGAAGGTTTTTTTCCATTCTCTTAAATGCAGCCATAATTAGA
GTAATTTTTCATGTAGCCCGCTGATTACAGCGTTTTTACCGTCAAAGATAATTACCTGTAATTTTCTTCC
ACTTTTAATACTAAAAAGCCATCTTTATTTAGATTCAGGAACAGGAAAGGCGAAACAAAAGAGGGAAATT
ATTCTGTTATTCATACACAAATTGCAGAGACGTAGGACCTAAAATTGAAAATTAACCAAAATTATAATGC
TGAAAAGAATGGAAGAGGCTGCAGAAGTACAGCTGGTAGTGGGGCTTTGCTGAATTATTCAAATTACGTT
AGGGAGAATGCTACCATACATCGAAACCAACACTAATTTTTCGTTAAAAA
