>Addgene plasmid #83895 | pAAV-hDlx-Flex-GFP-Fishell_6 | addgene partial sequence | sequence record 163100 | WPRE-R 5'-CATAGCGTAAAAGGAGCAACA-3'
AGTCAATCTTTCACAAATTTTGTAATCCAGAGGTTGATTATCGATAAGCTTGATATCGAATTCCCTGCAG
GGGTGGGGCGCGCCATCGATAAGCTTGATATCGAATTCATAACTTCGTATAGCATACATTATACGAAGTT
ATTCTTTGCACCATTCTAAAGAATAACAGTGATAATTTCTGGGTTAAGGCAAATAACTTCGTATAGGATA
CTTTATACGAAGTTATGCTAGCGCCACCACTAGTAGCCACCATGGTGAGCAAGGGCGAGGAGCTGTTCAC
CGGGGTGGTGCCCATCCTGGTCGAGCTGGACGGCGACGTAAACGGCCACAAGTTCAGCGTGTCCGGCGAG
GGCGAGGGCGATGCCACCTACGGCAAGCTGACCCTGAAGTTCATCTGCACCACCGGCAAGCTGCCCGTGC
CCTGGCCCACCCTCGTGACCACCCTGACCTACGGCGTGCAGTGCTTCAGCCGCTACCCCGACCACATGAA
GCAGCACGACTTCTTCAAGTCCGCCATGCCCGAAGGCTACGTCCAGGAGCGCACCATCTTCTTCAAGGAC
GACGGCAACTACAAGACCCGCGCCGAGGTGAAGTTCGAGGGCGACACCCTGGTGAACCGCATCGAGCTGA
AGGGCATCGACTTCAAGGAGGACGGCAACATCCTGGGGCACAAGCTGGAGTACAACTACAACAGCCACAA
CGTCTATATCATGGCCGACAAGCAGAAGAACGGCATCAAGGTGAACTTCAAGATCCGCCACAACATCGAG
GACGGCAGCGTGCAGCTCGCCGACCACTACCAGCAGAACACCCCCATCGGCGACGGCCCCGTGCTGCTGC
CCGACAACCACTACCTGAGCACC
